Addgene plasmid #168096: (318) pcDNA3.1-myc-OGA(1-400)D174N
Purpose: Myc tagged inactive truncated human OGA catalytic domain of residues 1-400 with D174N mutation
Depositing lab: Christina Woo. Depositing organization: Harvard University. Publication: Target protein deglycosylation in living cells by a nanobody-fused split O-GlcNAcase. Ge Y, Ramirez DH, Yang B, D'Souza AK, Aonbangkhen C, Wong S, Woo CM. Nat Chem Biol. 2021 Mar 8. pii: 10.1038/s41589-021-00757-y. doi: 10.1038/s41589-021-00757-y. PubMed 33686291.
Backbone
  Vector backbone: pcDNA3.1(+)
  Backbone manufacturer: Invitrogen
  Backbone size w/o insert (bp): 5350
  Total vector size (bp): 6592
  Vector type: Mammalian Expression
  Selectable markers: Neomycin (select with G418)
Growth in bacteria
  Bacterial resistance: Ampicillin, 100 μg/mL
  Growth temperature: 37°C
  Growth strain: DH5alpha
  Copy number: High Copy
Gene/Insert
  Gene/Insert name: myc-OGA(1-400, D174N)
  Species: H. sapiens (human)
  Insert size (bp): 1242
  Mutation: D174N catalytically inactive OGA
  Promoter: T7/CMV
  Tag / fusion protein: myc (N terminal on insert)
  Cloning method: Restriction Enzyme; 5′ cloning site Sgfl (not destroyed); 3′ cloning site XbaI (not destroyed)
  Sequencing primers: 5′ T7 fwd; 3′ BGH rev
Terms and licenses: Academic/Nonprofit Terms; Industry Terms: Not Available to Industry
How to cite: (318) pcDNA3.1-myc-OGA(1-400)D174N was a gift from Christina Woo (Addgene plasmid # 168096 ; http://n2t.net/addgene:168096 ; RRID:Addgene_168096)
