[The description below was written by a language model from this plasmid's Addgene catalogue record and pLannotate feature annotations shown in this document.]
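Description:
(318) pcDNA3.1-myc-OGA(1-400)D174N is a mammalian expression plasmid built on the Invitrogen pcDNA3.1(+) backbone, about 6.6 kb in total. It is maintained in E. coli at high copy through a ColE1/pUC-type origin and selected with ampicillin via the β-lactamase gene. An f1 origin is also present, which in principle permits single-stranded DNA production. For mammalian cells, an SV40 early promoter drives the neomycin phosphotransferase gene, followed by an SV40 polyadenylation signal, allowing G418 selection of stable transfectants. The short fragments annotated as HIV-1 LTR, ble, lacI and bom appear to be residual backbone matches rather than functional parts.

The payload is a roughly 1.2 kb insert encoding residues 1-400 of human O-GlcNAcase (OGA), the enzyme that removes O-linked GlcNAc from proteins. It carries an N-terminal myc epitope tag for detection. This truncation corresponds to the catalytic domain, and the D174N substitution renders it catalytically inactive. Transcription is driven by the CMV immediate early enhancer and promoter and terminated by the bovine growth hormone polyadenylation signal. A T7 promoter between the CMV promoter and the coding sequence allows in vitro transcription and serves as a sequencing primer site. The feature table annotates the OGA fragment itself but not the myc tag, which presumably lies just upstream of it.

The associated work concerns targeted protein deglycosylation in living cells using a nanobody-fused split O-GlcNAcase. An inactive version of the N-terminal catalytic fragment would most plausibly serve as a negative control there, though the record does not state this use explicitly.
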