Features (pLannotate 1.2.2; 20 found; start..end, strand, type, name):
     28..80      -  misc_feature   bom (fragment): basis of mobility region from pBR322
    235..614     +  enhancer       CMV enhancer: human cytomegalovirus immediate early enhancer
    615..818     +  promoter       CMV promoter: human cytomegalovirus (CMV) immediate early promoter
    814..847     +  LTR            5' LTR (truncated) (fragment): truncated 5' long terminal repeat (LTR) from HIV-1
    863..881     +  promoter       T7 promoter: promoter for bacteriophage T7 RNA polymerase
    958..2157    +  CDS            OGA (fragment): OGA_HUMAN - Also known as HEXC, KIAA0679, MEA5, MGEA5. Experimental evidence at protein level: Swiss-Prot protein existence level 1. [Isoform 3]: Cleaves GlcNAc but not GalNAc from O- glycosylated proteins. Can use p-nitrophenyl-beta-GlcNAc as substrate but not p-nitrophenyl-beta-GalNAc or p-nitrophenyl-alpha-GlcNAc (in vitro), but has about six times lower specific activity than isoform 1. From Homo sapiens (Human).
   2199..2423    +  polyA_signal   bGH poly(A) signal: bovine growth hormone polyadenylation signal
   2427..2448    +  promoter       SV40 promoter (fragment): SV40 enhancer and early promoter
   2469..2897    +  rep_origin     f1 ori (sequence partly withheld): f1 bacteriophage origin of replication; arrow indicates direction of (+) strand synthesis
   2911..3240    +  promoter       SV40 promoter: SV40 enhancer and early promoter
   3307..4098    +  CDS            neo: KKA2_KLEPN - Also known as kan, nptII. Experimental evidence at protein level: Swiss-Prot protein existence level 1. Resistance to kanamycin, neomycin, paromomycin, ribostamycin, butirosin and gentamicin B. From Klebsiella pneumoniae.
   4122..4280    +  CDS            ble (fragment): BLE_KLEPN - Experimental evidence at protein level: Swiss-Prot protein existence level 1. Binding protein with a strong affinity to the bleomycin family of antibiotics. Binds to CL990; an antimitotic-antibiotic compound. From Klebsiella pneumoniae.
   4275..4396    +  polyA_signal   SV40 poly(A) signal: SV40 polyadenylation signal
   4469..4485    -  protein_bind   lac operator: The lac repressor binds to the lac operator to inhibit transcription in E. coli. This inhibition can be relieved by adding lactose or isopropyl-β-D-thiogalactopyranoside (IPTG). lac repressor encoded by lacI
   4493..4523    -  promoter       lac promoter: promoter for the E. coli lac operon
   4538..4559    -  protein_bind   CAP binding site: CAP binding activates transcription in the presence of cAMP. E. coli catabolite activator protein
   4572..4664    -  CDS            lacI (fragment): lac repressor; lacI; The lac repressor binds to the lac operator to inhibit transcription in E. coli. This inhibition can be relieved by adding lactose or isopropyl-β-D-thiogalactopyranoside (IPTG).
   4847..5435    -  rep_origin     ori: high-copy-number ColE1/pMB1/pBR322/pUC origin of replication
   5606..6466    -  CDS            AmpR: β-lactamase; bla; confers resistance to ampicillin, carbenicillin, and related antibiotics
   6467..6571    -  promoter       AmpR promoter: bla
>Addgene plasmid #168096 | (318) pcDNA3.1-myc-OGA(1-400)D174N | addgene full sequence | sequence record 333125 | Addgene NGS Result
GACGGATCGGGAGATCTCCCGATCCCCTATGGTGCACTCTCAGTACAATCTGCTCTGATGCCGCATAGTT
AAGCCAGTATCTGCTCCCTGCTTGTGTGTTGGAGGTCGCTGAGTAGTGCGCGAGCAAAATTTAAGCTACA
ACAAGGCAAGGCTTGACCGACAATTGCATGAAGAATCTGCTTAGGGTTAGGCGTTTTGCGCTGCTTCGCG
ATGTACGGGCCAGATATACGCGTTGACATTGATTATTGACTAGTTATTAATAGTAATCAATTACGGGGTC
ATTAGTTCATAGCCCATATATGGAGTTCCGCGTTACATAACTTACGGTAAATGGCCCGCCTGGCTGACCG
CCCAACGACCCCCGCCCATTGACGTCAATAATGACGTATGTTCCCATAGTAACGCCAATAGGGACTTTCC
ATTGACGTCAATGGGTGGAGTATTTACGGTAAACTGCCCACTTGGCAGTACATCAAGTGTATCATATGCC
AAGTACGCCCCCTATTGACGTCAATGACGGTAAATGGCCCGCCTGGCATTATGCCCAGTACATGACCTTA
TGGGACTTTCCTACTTGGCAGTACATCTACGTATTAGTCATCGCTATTACCATGGTGATGCGGTTTTGGC
AGTACATCAATGGGCGTGGATAGCGGTTTGACTCACGGGGATTTCCAAGTCTCCACCCCATTGACGTCAA
TGGGAGTTTGTTTTGGCACCAAAATCAACGGGACTTTCCAAAATGTCGTAACAACTCCGCCCCATTGACG
CAAATGGGCGGTAGGCGTGTACGGTGGGAGGTCTATATAAGCAGAGCTCTCTGGCTAACTAGAGAACCCA
CTGCTTACTGGCTTATCGAAATTAATACGACTCACTATAGGGAGACCCAAGCTGGCGAGCGTTTAAGCTT
GAGCAATGGAGCAGAAGCTGATCAGCGAGGAGGATCTGGCGATCGCAATGGTGCAGAAGGAGAGTCAAGC
GACGTTGGAGGAGCGGGAGAGCGAGCTCAGCTCCAACCCTGCCGCCTCTGCGGGGGCATCGCTGGAGCCG
CCGGCAGCTCCGGCACCCGGAGAAGACAACCCCGCCGGGGCTGGGGGAGCGGCGGTGGCCGGGGCCGCAG
GAGGGGCTCGGCGGTTCCTCTGCGGTGTGGTGGAAGGATTTTATGGAAGACCTTGGGTTATGGAACAGAG
AAAAGAACTCTTTAGAAGGCTCCAGAAATGGGAATTAAATACATACTTGTATGCCCCAAAAGATGACTAC
AAACATAGGATGTTTTGGCGAGAGATGTATTCAGTGGAGGAAGCTGAGCAACTTATGACTCTCATCTCTG
CTGCACGAGAATATGAGATAGAGTTCATCTATGCGATCTCACCTGGATTGGATATCACTTTTTCTAACCC
CAAGGAAGTATCCACATTGAAACGTAAATTGGACCAGGTTTCTCAGTTTGGGTGCAGATCATTTGCTTTG
CTTTTTAATGATATAGACCATAATATGTGTGCAGCAGACAAAGAGGTATTCAGTTCTTTTGCTCATGCCC
AAGTCTCCATCACAAATGAAATCTATCAGTACCTAGGAGAGCCAGAAACTTTCCTCTTCTGTCCCACAGA
ATACTGTGGCACTTTCTGTTATCCAAATGTGTCTCAGTCTCCATATTTAAGGACTGTGGGTGAAAAGCTT
CTACCTGGAATTGAAGTGCTTTGGACAGGTCCCAAAGTTGTTTCTAAAGAAATTCCAGTAGAGTCCATCG
AAGAGGTTTCTAAGATTATTAAGAGAGCTCCAGTAATCTGGGATAACATTCATGCTAATGATTATGATCA
GAAGAGACTGTTTCTGGGCCCGTACAAAGGAAGATCCACAGAACTCATCCCACGGTTAAAAGGAGTCCTC
ACTAATCCAAATTGTGAATTTGAAGCCAACTACGTTGCTATCCACACCCTTGCCACCTGGTACAAATCAA
ACATGAATGGAGTGAGAAAAGATGTAGTGATGACTGACAGTGAAGATAGTACTGTGTCCATCCAGATAAA
ATTAGAAAATGAAGGCAGTGATGAAGATATTGAAACTGATGTACTCTATAGTCCACAGATGGCTCTAAAG
CTAGCATTAACAGAATGGTTGCAAGAGTTTGGTGTGCCTCATCAATACAGCAGTAGGTAAGTCTAGAGGG
CCCGTTTAAACCCGCTGATCAGCCTCGACTGTGCCTTCTAGTTGCCAGCCATCTGTTGTTTGCCCCTCCC
CCGTGCCTTCCTTGACCCTGGAAGGTGCCACTCCCACTGTCCTTTCCTAATAAAATGAGGAAATTGCATC
GCATTGTCTGAGTAGGTGTCATTCTATTCTGGGGGGTGGGGTGGGGCAGGACAGCAAGGGGGAGGATTGG
GAAGACAATAGCAGGCATGCTGGGGATGCGGTGGGCTCTATGGCTTCTGAGGCGGAAAGAACCAGCTGGG
GCTCTAGGGGGTATCCCC
[124 nt withheld, positions 2469-2592]
C
[91 nt withheld, positions 2594-2684]
A
[49 nt withheld, positions 2686-2734]
CCTTTGACGTTGGAGTCCACGTTCTTT
[37 nt withheld, positions 2762-2798]
ACCCTATCTCGGTCTATTCTTTTGATTTATAAGGGATTTTGCCGATTTCGGCCTATTGGTTAAAAAATGA
GCTGATTTAACAAAAATTTAACGCGAATTAATTCTGTGGAATGTGTGTCAGTTAGGGTGTGGAAAGTCCC
CAGGCTCCCCAGCAGGCAGAAGTATGCAAAGCATGCATCTCAATTAGTCAGCAACCAGGTGTGGAAAGTC
CCCAGGCTCCCCAGCAGGCAGAAGTATGCAAAGCATGCATCTCAATTAGTCAGCAACCATAGTCCCGCCC
CTAACTCCGCCCATCCCGCCCCTAACTCCGCCCAGTTCCGCCCATTCTCCGCCCCATGGCTGACTAATTT
TTTTTATTTATGCAGAGGCCGAGGCCGCCTCTGCCTCTGAGCTATTCCAGAAGTAGTGAGGAGGCTTTTT
TGGAGGCCTAGGCTTTTGCAAAAAGCTCCCGGGAGCTTGTATATCCATTTTCGGATCTGATCAAGAGACA
GGATGAGGATCGTTTCGCATGATTGAACAAGATGGATTGCACGCAGGTTCTCCGGCCGCTTGGGTGGAGA
GGCTATTCGGCTATGACTGGGCACAACAGACAATCGGCTGCTCTGATGCCGCCGTGTTCCGGCTGTCAGC
GCAGGGGCGCCCGGTTCTTTTTGTCAAGACCGACCTGTCCGGTGCCCTGAATGAACTGCAGGACGAGGCA
GCGCGGCTATCGTGGCTGGCCACGACGGGCGTTCCTTGCGCAGCTGTGCTCGACGTTGTCACTGAAGCGG
GAAGGGACTGGCTGCTATTGGGCGAAGTGCCGGGGCAGGATCTCCTGTCATCTCACCTTGCTCCTGCCGA
GAAAGTATCCATCATGGCTGATGCAATGCGGCGGCTGCATACGCTTGATCCGGCTACCTGCCCATTCGAC
CACCAAGCGAAACATCGCATCGAGCGAGCACGTACTCGGATGGAAGCCGGTCTTGTCGATCAGGATGATC
TGGACGAAGAGCATCAGGGGCTCGCGCCAGCCGAACTGTTCGCCAGGCTCAAGGCGCGCATGCCCGACGG
CGAGGATCTCGTCGTGACCCATGGCGATGCCTGCTTGCCGAATATCATGGTGGAAAATGGCCGCTTTTCT
GGATTCATCGACTGTGGCCGGCTGGGTGTGGCGGACCGCTATCAGGACATAGCGTTGGCTACCCGTGATA
TTGCTGAAGAGCTTGGCGGCGAATGGGCTGACCGCTTCCTCGTGCTTTACGGTATCGCCGCTCCCGATTC
GCAGCGCATCGCCTTCTATCGCCTTCTTGACGAGTTCTTCTGAGCGGGACTCTGGGGTTCGAAATGACCG
ACCAAGCGACGCCCAACCTGCCATCACGAGATTTCGATTCCACCGCCGCCTTCTATGAAAGGTTGGGCTT
CGGAATCGTTTTCCGGGACGCCGGCTGGATGATCCTCCAGCGCGGGGATCTCATGCTGGAGTTCTTCGCC
CACCCCAACTTGTTTATTGCAGCTTATAATGGTTACAAATAAAGCAATAGCATCACAAATTTCACAAATA
AAGCATTTTTTTCACTGCATTCTAGTTGTGGTTTGTCCAAACTCATCAATGTATCTTATCATGTCTGTAT
ACCGTCGACCTCTAGCTAGAGCTTGGCGTAATCATGGTCATAGCTGTTTCCTGTGTGAAATTGTTATCCG
CTCACAATTCCACACAACATACGAGCCGGAAGCATAAAGTGTAAAGCCTGGGGTGCCTAATGAGTGAGCT
AACTCACATTAATTGCGTTGCGCTCACTGCCCGCTTTCCAGTCGGGAAACCTGTCGTGCCAGCTGCATTA
ATGAATCGGCCAACGCGCGGGGAGAGGCGGTTTGCGTATTGGGCGCTCTTCCGCTTCCTCGCTCACTGAC
TCGCTGCGCTCGGTCGTTCGGCTGCGGCGAGCGGTATCAGCTCACTCAAAGGCGGTAATACGGTTATCCA
CAGAATCAGGGGATAACGCAGGAAAGAACATGTGAGCAAAAGGCCAGCAAAAGGCCAGGAACCGTAAAAA
GGCCGCGTTGCTGGCGTTTTTCCATAGGCTCCGCCCCCCTGACGAGCATCACAAAAATCGACGCTCAAGT
CAGAGGTGGCGAAACCCGACAGGACTATAAAGATACCAGGCGTTTCCCCCTGGAAGCTCCCTCGTGCGCT
CTCCTGTTCCGACCCTGCCGCTTACCGGATACCTGTCCGCCTTTCTCCCTTCGGGAAGCGTGGCGCTTTC
TCATAGCTCACGCTGTAGGTATCTCAGTTCGGTGTAGGTCGTTCGCTCCAAGCTGGGCTGTGTGCACGAA
CCCCCCGTTCAGCCCGACCGCTGCGCCTTATCCGGTAACTATCGTCTTGAGTCCAACCCGGTAAGACACG
ACTTATCGCCACTGGCAGCAGCCACTGGTAACAGGATTAGCAGAGCGAGGTATGTAGGCGGTGCTACAGA
GTTCTTGAAGTGGTGGCCTAACTACGGCTACACTAGAAGAACAGTATTTGGTATCTGCGCTCTGCTGAAG
CCAGTTACCTTCGGAAAAAGAGTTGGTAGCTCTTGATCCGGCAAACAAACCACCGCTGGTAGCGGTGGTT
TTTTTGTTTGCAAGCAGCAGATTACGCGCAGAAAAAAAGGATCTCAAGAAGATCCTTTGATCTTTTCTAC
GGGGTCTGACGCTCAGTGGAACGAAAACTCACGTTAAGGGATTTTGGTCATGAGATTATCAAAAAGGATC
TTCACCTAGATCCTTTTAAATTAAAAATGAAGTTTTAAATCAATCTAAAGTATATATGAGTAAACTTGGT
CTGACAGTTACCAATGCTTAATCAGTGAGGCACCTATCTCAGCGATCTGTCTATTTCGTTCATCCATAGT
TGCCTGACTCCCCGTCGTGTAGATAACTACGATACGGGAGGGCTTACCATCTGGCCCCAGTGCTGCAATG
ATACCGCGAGACCCACGCTCACCGGCTCCAGATTTATCAGCAATAAACCAGCCAGCCGGAAGGGCCGAGC
GCAGAAGTGGTCCTGCAACTTTATCCGCCTCCATCCAGTCTATTAATTGTTGCCGGGAAGCTAGAGTAAG
TAGTTCGCCAGTTAATAGTTTGCGCAACGTTGTTGCCATTGCTACAGGCATCGTGGTGTCACGCTCGTCG
TTTGGTATGGCTTCATTCAGCTCCGGTTCCCAACGATCAAGGCGAGTTACATGATCCCCCATGTTGTGCA
AAAAAGCGGTTAGCTCCTTCGGTCCTCCGATCGTTGTCAGAAGTAAGTTGGCCGCAGTGTTATCACTCAT
GGTTATGGCAGCACTGCATAATTCTCTTACTGTCATGCCATCCGTAAGATGCTTTTCTGTGACTGGTGAG
TACTCAACCAAGTCATTCTGAGAATAGTGTATGCGGCGACCGAGTTGCTCTTGCCCGGCGTCAATACGGG
ATAATACCGCGCCACATAGCAGAACTTTAAAAGTGCTCATCATTGGAAAACGTTCTTCGGGGCGAAAACT
CTCAAGGATCTTACCGCTGTTGAGATCCAGTTCGATGTAACCCACTCGTGCACCCAACTGATCTTCAGCA
TCTTTTACTTTCACCAGCGTTTCTGGGTGAGCAAAAACAGGAAGGCAAAATGCCGCAAAAAAGGGAATAA
GGGCGACACGGAAATGTTGAATACTCATACTCTTCCTTTTTCAATATTATTGAAGCATTTATCAGGGTTA
TTGTCTCATGAGCGGATACATATTTGAATGTATTTAGAAAAATAAACAAATAGGGGTTCCGCGCACATTT
CCCCGAAAAGTGCCACCTGACGTC
