>Addgene plasmid #168096 | (318) pcDNA3.1-myc-OGA(1-400)D174N | depositor partial sequence | sequence record 327973 | insert
GAGCAGAAGCTGATCAGCGAGGAGGATCTGGCGATCGCAATGGTGCAGAAGGAGAGTCAAGCGACGTTGG
AGGAGCGGGAGAGCGAGCTCAGCTCCAACCCTGCCGCCTCTGCGGGGGCATCGCTGGAGCCGCCGGCAGC
TCCGGCACCCGGAGAAGACAACCCCGCCGGGGCTGGGGGAGCGGCGGTGGCCGGGGCCGCAGGAGGGGCT
CGGCGGTTCCTCTGCGGTGTGGTGGAAGGATTTTATGGAAGACCTTGGGTTATGGAACAGAGAAAAGAAC
TCTTTAGAAGGCTCCAGAAATGGGAATTAAATACATACTTGTATGCCCCAAAAGATGACTACAAACATAG
GATGTTTTGGCGAGAGATGTATTCAGTGGAGGAAGCTGAGCAACTTATGACTCTCATCTCTGCTGCACGA
GAATATGAGATAGAGTTCATCTATGCGATCTCACCTGGATTGGATATCACTTTTTCTAACCCCAAGGAAG
TATCCACATTGAAACGTAAATTGGACCAGGTTTCTCAGTTTGGGTGCAGATCATTTGCTTTGCTTTTTAA
TGATATAGACCATAATATGTGTGCAGCAGACAAAGAGGTATTCAGTTCTTTTGCTCATGCCCAAGTCTCC
ATCACAAATGAAATCTATCAGTACCTAGGAGAGCCAGAAACTTTCCTCTTCTGTCCCACAGAATACTGTG
GCACTTTCTGTTATCCAAATGTGTCTCAGTCTCCATATTTAAGGACTGTGGGTGAAAAGCTTCTACCTGG
AATTGAAGTGCTTTGGACAGGTCCCAAAGTTGTTTCTAAAGAAATTCCAGTAGAGTCCATCGAAGAGGTT
TCTAAGATTATTAAGAGAGCTCCAGTAATCTGGGATAACATTCATGCTAATGATTATGATCAGAAGAGAC
TGTTTCTGGGCCCGTACAAAGGAAGATCCACAGAACTCATCCCACGGTTAAAAGGAGTCCTCACTAATCC
AAATTGTGAATTTGAAGCCAACTACGTTGCTATCCACACCCTTGCCACCTGGTACAAATCAAACATGAAT
GGAGTGAGAAAAGATGTAGTGATGACTGACAGTGAAGATAGTACTGTGTCCATCCAGATAAAATTAGAAA
ATGAAGGCAGTGATGAAGATATTGAAACTGATGTACTCTATAGTCCACAGATGGCTCTAAAGCTAGCATT
AACAGAATGGTTGCAAGAGTTTGGTGTGCCTCATCAATACAGCAGTAGGTAA
